>Addgene plasmid #73274 | pCfB3036(XI-1 MarkerFree) | depositor full sequence | sequence record 166353 | Full plasmid sequence
ACCAATGCTTAATCAGTGAGGCACCTATCTCAGCGATCTGTCTATTTCGTTCATCCATAGTTGCCTGACT
CCCCGTCGTGTAGATAACTACGATACGGGAGGGCTTACCATCTGGCCCCAGCGCTGCGATGATACCGCGA
GAACCACGCTCACCGGCTCCGGATTTATCAGCAATAAACCAGCCAGCCGGAAGGGCCGAGCGCAGAAGTG
GTCCTGCAACTTTATCCGCCTCCATCCAGTCTATTAATTGTTGCCGGGAAGCTAGAGTAAGTAGTTCGCC
AGTTAATAGTTTGCGCAACGTTGTTGCCATCGCTACAGGCATCGTGGTGTCACGCTCGTCGTTTGGTATG
GCTTCATTCAGCTCCGGTTCCCAACGATCAAGGCGAGTTACATGATCCCCCATGTTGTGCAAAAAAGCGG
TTAGCTCCTTCGGTCCTCCGATCGTTGTCAGAAGTAAGTTGGCCGCAGTGTTATCACTCATGGTTATGGC
AGCACTGCATAATTCTCTTACTGTCATGCCATCCGTAAGATGCTTTTCTGTGACTGGTGAGTACTCAACC
AAGTCATTCTGAGAATAGTGTATGCGGCGACCGAGTTGCTCTTGCCCGGCGTCAATACGGGATAATACCG
CGCCACATAGCAGAACTTTAAAAGTGCTCATCATTGGAAAACGTTCTTCGGGGCGAAAACTCTCAAGGAT
CTTACCGCTGTTGAGATCCAGTTCGATGTAACCCACTCGTGCACCCAACTGATCTTCAGCATCTTTTACT
TTCACCAGCGTTTCTGGGTGAGCAAAAACAGGAAGGCAAAATGCCGCAAAAAAGGGAATAAGGGCGACAC
GGAAATGTTGAATACTCATATTCTTCCTTTTTCAATATTATTGAAGCATTTATCAGGGTTATTGTCTCAT
GAGCGGATACATATTTGAATGTATTTAGAAAAATAAACAAATAGGGGTCAGTGTTACAACCAATTAACCA
ATTCTGAACATTATCGCGAGCCCATTTATACCTGAATATGGCTCATAACACCCCTTGTTTGCCTGGCGGC
AGTAGCGCGGTGGTCCCACCTGACCCCATGCCGAACTCAGAAGTGAAACGCCGTAGCGCCGATGGTAGTG
TGGGGACTCCCCATGCGAGAGTAGGGAACTGCCAGGCATCAAATAAAACGAAAGGCTCAGTCGAAAGACT
GGGCCTTTCGCCCGGGCTAATTATGGGGTGTCGCCCTTATTCGACTCTATAGTGAAGTTCCTATTCTCTA
GAAAGTATAGGAACTTCTGAAGTGGGGATTTAAATGCGGCCGCGCTGAGGGTTTAATGGAATAGTGACGT
TGTGATGCGGTGAGTTCGGCGGTTAGGGGAATGGTATATGATAAAAAACGGAAACGTGCTTCTTTAATTT
AATTGTTTAATATTGTTGCAGATATATAAAAAGGGGGAAAGAACCGAAGATGTAATTATTTTTTTATCGC
CTCAACCTAAAGCAAGCAATAAGGTATAAAGATCAGGACGTCTCGAGCGCTGATATCTAAATTTGAAGCC
ACGCAAGTAACTACGTAGGTCAGAGGGGACAAGGAATAACACTTGACATTTTTCTTTTTTCTTTTTTTTT
CTTTTTTTTTTTTTTGTTAATCTTGGCTTCTGTACCGTAGCCTCCTGTATACGGTTTTAGATGCAGTATG
TTTATCATCGCCGAGAAATTTGGGGGGTGCAAAGGAATAAAATCCGTGCTGAAATCCGTGCACCGCATCA
AACTTTCTCGGAGGATTCTTTGCAGCCGATTAAGTCCTCAGCGAGCTCGCATGGAATGCGTGCGATGAGC
GACCTCATGCTATACCTGAGAAAGCAACCTGACCTACAGGAAAGAGTTACTCAAGAATAAGAATTTTCGT
TTTAAAACCTAAGAGTCACTTTAAAATTTGTATACACTTATTTTTTTTATAACTTATTTAATAATAAAAA
TCATAAATCATAAGAAATTCGCTTATTTAGAAGTGTCAACAACGTATCTACCAACGGAATGCGTGCGATC
GCGTGCATTCATCCGCTCTAACCGAAAAGGAAGGAGTTAGACAACCTGAAGTCTAGGTCCCTATTTATTT
TTTTATAGTTATGTTAGTATTAAGAACGTTATTTATATTTCAAATTTTTCTTTTTTTTCTGTACAGACGC
GTGTACGCATGTAACATTATACTGAAAACCTTGCTTGAGAAGGTTTTGGGACGCTCGAAGATCGCGTACC
CAATTCGCCCTATAGTGAGTCGTATTACGCGCGCTCACTGGCCGTCGTTTTACAACGTCGTGACTGGGAA
AACCCTGGCGTTACCCCTGCAGGACTAGTGCTGAGGCATTAATAGTTTCTTGGCATTGGCAAATCTCTGC
TAAATGCTGCGTACAGACGGAAACTCACACCGCCGCGAAAACTGGTCAGTGGCAAAAAAAAAAAAAATTA
AAAAAATAAAAAATAACTATTACGTATGATACTGTTTCTGGTAGTTGATATGAGGTTGGTGTTGTATATT
GTACGTTTTAGGAACAGGGAAGTGAATATTATTTACTCTGCTGCACATTCTGGCTAGGTCGAAGCCGGAA
CCTGAGATGACGCCGCGCTAGAACTATGGACCAAGCTGTTGACAATGTTTAGATGGTGATGCACTACCCT
GTGCGGGGAGTGGCCACGAACGCGAGCGGAAGGTGCGGGTGTTGCGGGAATTGCGGGAGGTTCTTCGCTA
AGCGTGAGGGTTGCTAGTTGGGGCGGCGGGGTTTCCCTAAGTGTAAATAGGGCCTCGCCGCTGGCACATG
AGTGCGCCGGAGGAGGCGGCGGAGGCGACGACGCTAAAACCGTGGCCGTTGGGGAAGGATGGGCGGCTAT
ATCTACCATTGACCTGATGGGGACTCGGCTCTTAAGGAATGGGTTTGAGGTGGGTGTGGATTAAGACCTC
AGCGCGGCCGCAAATTTAAATAAAATGAAGTGAAGTTCCTATACTTTCTAGAGAATAGGAACTTCTATAG
TGAGTCGAATAAGGGCGACACAAAATTTATTCTAAATGCATAATAAATACTGATAACATCTTATAGTTTG
TATTATATTTTGTATTATCGTTGACATGTATAATTTTGATATCAAAAACTGATTTTCCCTTTATTATTTT
CGAGATTTATTTTCTTAATTCTCTTTAACAAACTAGAAATATTGTATATACAAAAAATCATAAATAATAG
ATGAATAGTTTAATTATAGGTGTTCATCAATCGAAAAAGCAACGTATCTTATTTAAAGTGCGTTGCTTTT
TTCTCATTTATAAGGTTAAATAATTCTCATATATCAAGCAAAGTGACAGGCGCCCTTAAATATTCTGACA
AATGCTCTTTCCCTAAACTCCCCCCATAAAAAAACCCGCCGAAGCGGGTTTTTACGTTATTTGCGGATTA
ACGATTACTCGTTATCAGAACCGCCCAGGGGGCCCGAGCTTAAGACTGGCCGTCGTTTTACAACACAGAA
AGAGTTTGTAGAAACGCAAAAAGGCCATCCGTCAGGGGCCTTCTGCTTAGTTTGATGCCTGGCAGTTCCC
TACTCTCGCCTTCCGCTTCCTCGCTCACTGACTCGCTGCGCTCGGTCGTTCGGCTGCGGCGAGCGGTATC
AGCTCACTCAAAGGCGGTAATACGGTTATCCACAGAATCAGGGGATAACGCAGGAAAGAACATGTGAGCA
AAAGGCCAGCAAAAGGCCAGGAACCGTAAAAAGGCCGCGTTGCTGGCGTTTTTCCATAGGCTCCGCCCCC
CTGACGAGCATCACAAAAATCGACGCTCAAGTCAGAGGTGGCGAAACCCGACAGGACTATAAAGATACCA
GGCGTTTCCCCCTGGAAGCTCCCTCGTGCGCTCTCCTGTTCCGACCCTGCCGCTTACCGGATACCTGTCC
GCCTTTCTCCCTTCGGGAAGCGTGGCGCTTTCTCATAGCTCACGCTGTAGGTATCTCAGTTCGGTGTAGG
TCGTTCGCTCCAAGCTGGGCTGTGTGCACGAACCCCCCGTTCAGCCCGACCGCTGCGCCTTATCCGGTAA
CTATCGTCTTGAGTCCAACCCGGTAAGACACGACTTATCGCCACTGGCAGCAGCCACTGGTAACAGGATT
AGCAGAGCGAGGTATGTAGGCGGTGCTACAGAGTTCTTGAAGTGGTGGGCTAACTACGGCTACACTAGAA
GAACAGTATTTGGTATCTGCGCTCTGCTGAAGCCAGTTACCTTCGGAAAAAGAGTTGGTAGCTCTTGATC
CGGCAAACAAACCACCGCTGGTAGCGGTGGTTTTTTTGTTTGCAAGCAGCAGATTACGCGCAGAAAAAAA
GGATCTCAAGAAGATCCTTTGATCTTTTCTACGGGGTCTGACGCTCAGTGGAACGACGCGCGCGTAACTC
ACGTTAAGGGATTTTGGTCATGAGCTTGCGCCGTCCCGTCAAGTCAGCGTAATGCTCTGCTTTT
Features (pLannotate 1.2.2; 17 found; start..end, strand, type, name):
    862..958     -  promoter       AmpR promoter (fragment): bla
    988..1012    -  CDS            KanR (fragment): aminoglycoside phosphotransferase; aph(3')-Ia; confers resistance to kanamycin
   1041..1156    +  ncRNA          5S rRNA: Accession: RF00001 - 5S ribosomal RNA
   1160..1200    +  terminator     rrnB T1 terminator (fragment): transcription terminator T1 from the E. coli rrnB gene
   1244..1277    +  protein_bind   FRT (minimal): supports FLP-mediated excision but not integration (Turan and Bode, 2011) FLP recombinase from the Saccharomyces cerevisiae 2μ plasmid
   1597..1615    +  promoter       ADH1 promoter (fragment): S. cerevisiae ADH1; promoter for alcohol dehydrogenase 1
   1817..1982    -  terminator     ADH1 terminator: S. cerevisiae ADH1; transcription terminator for the S. cerevisiae alcohol dehydrogenase 1 (ADH1) gene
   2041..2230    +  terminator     CYC1 terminator: S. cerevisiae CYC1; transcription terminator for CYC1
   2249..2267    -  promoter       T7 promoter: promoter for bacteriophage T7 RNA polymerase
   2275..2326    +  CDS            lacZα (fragment): LacZα fragment of β-galactosidase; lacZ fragment
   2443..2463    -  promoter       eft-3 promoter (fragment): eft-3; promoter for the C. elegans elongation factor 1α gene (Mitrovich and Anderson, 2000)
   2577..2930    -  CDS            PTK1 (fragment): PTK1_YEAST - Also known as POT1, STK1. Experimental evidence at protein level: Swiss-Prot protein existence level 1. Essential determinant for low-affinity spermidine transport. From Saccharomyces cerevisiae (strain ATCC 204508 / S288c) (Baker's yeast).
   2972..3005    -  protein_bind   FRT (minimal): supports FLP-mediated excision but not integration (Turan and Bode, 2011) FLP recombinase from the Saccharomyces cerevisiae 2μ plasmid
   3475..3494    +  CDS            lacZα (fragment): LacZα fragment of β-galactosidase; lacZ fragment
   3519..3536    -  terminator     rrnB T2 terminator (fragment): transcription terminator T2 from the E. coli rrnB gene
   3761..4349    -  rep_origin     ori: high-copy-number ColE1/pMB1/pBR322/pUC origin of replication
   4473..859     -  CDS            AmpR (across the origin): β-lactamase; bla; confers resistance to ampicillin, carbenicillin, and related antibiotics
