[The description below was written by a language model from this plasmid's Addgene catalogue record and pLannotate feature annotations shown in this document.]
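Description:
pCfB3036(XI-1 MarkerFree) is an empty backbone from the EasyClone-MarkerFree toolkit, a set of integrative vectors for placing genes into defined chromosomal sites of Saccharomyces cerevisiae without leaving a selection marker behind. It targets site XI-1 on chromosome XI and is designed to accept one or two genes together with their promoters. It was derived from the marker-containing vector pXI-1-URA3-DR by amplifying outward from either side of the URA3 marker and religating, which removed the marker. The PAM sites in the integration regions were then eliminated by site-directed mutagenesis, so that a Cas9/guide RNA directed at the native XI-1 locus cuts the chromosome but not the donor or the repaired, integrated allele. Integration therefore relies on CRISPR-Cas9 cleavage and homologous recombination rather than on auxotrophic or drug selection in yeast.

In E. coli the plasmid is maintained through a high-copy ColE1/pUC-type origin and selected with ampicillin via the β-lactamase gene. No yeast origin or yeast marker is annotated, consistent with an integrating design. The central cloning region is flanked by the ADH1 and CYC1 terminators, which point in opposite directions, away from each other. This suits insertion of two divergently oriented gene-promoter units, each transcribed outward into its own terminator. No full-length promoter or insert is present. A PTK1 coding fragment probably reflects chromosomal sequence in one of the homology arms, although the arms themselves are not explicitly annotated. Other short hits (KanR, lacZα, the ADH1 and eft-3 promoters, rrnB terminators, 5S rRNA, a T7 promoter and two minimal FRT sites) appear to be backbone remnants or incidental matches with no stated role.
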