Addgene plasmid #73274: pCfB3036(XI-1 MarkerFree)
Purpose: (Empty Backbone) EasyClone-MarkerFree backbone vector for the addition of 1 or 2 genes and promoters for integration into site XI-1 (Chr XI: 67491..68573)
Depositing lab: Irina Borodina. Depositing organization: Danmarks Tekniske Universitet. Publication: EasyClone-MarkerFree: A vector toolkit for marker-less integration of genes into Saccharomyces cerevisiae via CRISPR-Cas9. Jessop-Fabre MM, Jakociunas T, Stovicek V, Dai Z, Jensen MK, Keasling JD, Borodina I. Biotechnol J. 2016 Aug;11(8):1110-7. doi: 10.1002/biot.201600147. Epub 2016 Jun 23. PubMed 27166612.
Backbone
  Vector backbone: p0383 (pXI-1-URA3-DR)
  Backbone manufacturer: DTU
  Backbone size (bp): 4485
  Modifications to backbone: The pCfB3036 vector was created by amplifying the pCfB0383 with primers that were designed to attach to either side of the selection markers, creating a fragment that no longer contained the marker. These fragments were then ligated to form the marker-less vectors. The PAM sites in the integration regions were removed by site-directed mutagenesis.
  Vector type: Yeast Expression, CRISPR, Synthetic Biology
Growth in bacteria
  Bacterial resistance: Ampicillin, 100 μg/mL
  Growth temperature: 37°C
  Growth strain: DH5alpha
  Copy number: High Copy
Gene/Insert
  Cloning method: Restriction Enzyme
Terms and licenses: Academic/Nonprofit Terms; Industry Terms: Not Available to Industry
How to cite: pCfB3036(XI-1 MarkerFree) was a gift from Irina Borodina (Addgene plasmid # 73274 ; http://n2t.net/addgene:73274 ; RRID:Addgene_73274)
