>Addgene plasmid #73274 | pCfB3036(XI-1 MarkerFree) | addgene partial sequence | sequence record 166061 | pENTR-R 5'-ATGGCTCATAACACCCCTTG-3'
CTGACCCCATGCCGAACTCAGAAGTGAAACGCCGTAGCGCCGATGGTAGTGTGGGGACTCCCCATGCGAG
AGTAGGGAACTGCCAGGCATCAAATAAAACGAAAGGCTCAGTCGAAAGACTGGGCCTTTCGCCCGGGCTA
ATTATGGGGTGTCGCCCTTATTCGACTCTATAGTGAAGTTCCTATTCTCTAGAAAGTATAGGAACTTCTG
AAGTGGGGATTTAAATGCGGCCGCGCTGAGGGTTTAATGGAATAGTGACGTTGTGATGCGGTGAGTTCGG
CGGTTAGGGGAATGGTATATGATAAAAAACGGAAACGTGCTTCTTTAATTTAATTGTTTAATATTGTTGC
AGATATATAAAAAGGGGGAAAGAACCGAAGATGTAATTATTTTTTTATCGCCTCAACCTAAAGCAAGCAA
TAAGGTATAAAGATCAGGACGTCTCGAGCGCTGATATCTAAATTTGAAGCCACGCAAGTAACTACGTAGG
TCAGAGGGGACAAGGAATAACACTTGACATTTTTCTTTTTTCTTTTTTTTTCTTTTTTTTTTTTTTGTTA
ATCTTGGCTTCTGTACCGTAGCCTCCTGTATACGGTTTTAGATGCAGTATGTTTATCATCGCCGAGAAAT
TTGGGGGGTGCAAAGGAATAAAATCCGTGCTGAAATCCGTGCACCGCATCAAACTTTCTCGGAGGATTCT
TTGCAGCCGATTAAGTCCTCAGCGAGCTCGCATGGAATGCGTGCGATGAGCGACCTCATGCTATACCTGA
GAAAGCAACCTGACCTACAGGAAAGAGTTACTCAAGAATAAGAATTTTCGTTTTAAAACCTAAGAGTCAC
TTTAAAATTTGTATACACTTATTTTTTTTATAACTTATTTAATAATAAAAATCATAAATCATAAGAAATT
CGCTTATTTAGAAGTGTCAACAACGTATCTACCAACGGAATGCGTGCGATCGCGTGCATTCATCCGCTCT
AACCGAAAAGGAAGGAGTTA
