>Addgene plasmid #73274 | pCfB3036(XI-1 MarkerFree) | addgene partial sequence | sequence record 166062 | pNI-Rev 5'-CGTTGCTTTTTCGATTGATG-3'
TCTATTATTTATGATTTTTTGTATATACAATATTTCTAGTTTGTTAAAGAGAATTAAGAAAATAAATCTC
GAAAATAATAAAGGGAAAATCAGTTTTTGATATCAAAATTATACATGTCAACGATAATACAAAATATAAT
ACAAACTATAAGATGTTATCAGTATTTATTATGCATTTAGAATAAATTTTGTGTCGCCCTTATTCGACTC
ACTATAGAAGTTCCTATTCTCTAGAAAGTATAGGAACTTCACTTCATTTTATTTAAATTTGCGGCCGCGC
TGAGGTCTTAATCCACACCCACCTCAAACCCATTCCTTAAGAGCCGAGTCCCCATCAGGTCAATGGTAGA
TATAGCCGCCCATCCTTCCCCAACGGCCACGGTTTTAGCGTCGTCGCCTCCGCCGCCTCCTCCGGCGCAC
TCATGTGCCAGCGGCGAGGCCCTATTTACACTTAGGGAAACCCCGCCGCCCCAACTAGCAACCCTCACGC
TTAGCGAAGAACCTCCCGCAATTCCCGCAACACCCGCACCTTCCGCTCGCGTTCGTGGCCACTCCCCGCA
CAGGGTAGTGCATCACCATCTAAACATTGTCAACAGCTTGGTCCATAGTTCTAGCGCGGCGTCATCTCAG
GTTCCGGCTTCGACCTAGCCAGAATGTGCAGCAGAGTAAATAATATTCACTTCCCTGTTCCTAAAACGTA
CAATATACAACACCAACCTCATATCAACTACCAGAAACAGTATCATACGTAATAGTTATTTTTTATTTTT
TTAATTTTTTTTTTTTTTGCCACTGACCAGTTTTCGCGGCGGTGTGAGTTTCCGTCTGTACGCAGCATTT
AGCAGAGATTTGCCAATGCCAAGAAACTATTAATGCCTCAGCACTAGTCCTGCAGGGGTAACGCCAGGGT
TTTCCCAGTCACGACGTTGTAAAACGACGGC
